Addgene plasmid #110201: pCR-II-TOPO-mitfa_LexPR-2A-Cerulean-SV40pA-FRT-Kan-FRT: Sequences,
Purpose: Melanocyte-specific expression of the LexPR-2A-Cerulean fusion
Depositing lab: Tatjana Sauka-Spengler. Depositing organization: University of Oxford. Publication: Generation of a double binary transgenic zebrafish model to study myeloid gene regulation in response to oncogene activation in melanocytes. Kenyon A, Gavriouchkina D, Zorman J, Chong-Morrison V, Napolitani G, Cerundolo V, Sauka-Spengler T. Dis Model Mech. 2018 Apr 6;11(4). pii: dmm.030056. doi: 10.1242/dmm.030056. PubMed 29666124.
Backbone
  Vector backbone: pCR-II-TOPO
  Backbone manufacturer: Invitrogen
  Backbone size w/o insert (bp): 4000
  Vector type: Bacterial Expression
Growth in bacteria
  Bacterial resistance: Ampicillin, 100 μg/mL
  Growth temperature: 37°C
  Growth strain: DH5alpha
  Growth instructions: Kanamycin is used to verify recombination into an acceptor BAC
  Copy number: High Copy
Gene/Insert
  Gene/Insert name: LexPR transactivator - 2A - Cerulean (alt name: LexPR-Cerulean)
  Species: Synthetic
  Insert size (bp): 4798
  Tag / fusion protein: Cerulean (C terminal on insert)
  Cloning method: TOPO Cloning
  Sequencing primers: 5′ ATTTAGGTGACACTATAG; 3′ TAATACGACTCACTATAGGG
Terms and licenses: Academic/Nonprofit Terms; Industry Terms: Not Available to Industry
How to cite: pCR-II-TOPO-mitfa_LexPR-2A-Cerulean-SV40pA-FRT-Kan-FRT: Sequences, was a gift from Tatjana Sauka-Spengler (Addgene plasmid # 110201 ; http://n2t.net/addgene:110201 ; RRID:Addgene_110201)
