[The description below was written by a language model from this plasmid's Addgene catalogue record and pLannotate feature annotations shown in this document.]
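Description:
pCR-II-TOPO-mitfa_LexPR-2A-Cerulean-SV40pA-FRT-Kan-FRT is a high-copy bacterial cloning plasmid built on the Invitrogen pCR-II-TOPO backbone. It serves as a template or donor for BAC recombineering rather than as a direct expression vector. The backbone carries a ColE1/pUC-type origin, an f1 origin, AmpR and the backbone's own kanamycin resistance gene. It also has lacZα remnants and flanking SP6 and T7 promoters around the TOPO cloning site. The plasmid is selected with ampicillin.

The synthetic insert of about 4.8 kb encodes the LexPR transactivator. This chimeric protein is annotated here as the LexA DNA-binding domain, a progesterone receptor ligand-binding fragment and the RelA (p65) activation domain. LexPR is a hormone analogue-inducible activator that drives transgenes placed under LexA operator sites. A T2A peptide follows it and links to Cerulean, a cyan fluorescent protein, so the activator and reporter are translated from one transcript as separate polypeptides. An SV40 polyadenylation signal terminates the unit.

Downstream lies an FRT-flanked NeoR/KanR cassette with bacterial (AmpR) and SV40 promoter elements and an HSV TK poly(A) signal. According to the record, kanamycin is used to verify recombination into an acceptor BAC, and the FRT sites would then allow FLP-mediated removal of the marker.

No mitfa promoter is annotated in the feature table. The "mitfa" in the name and the stated purpose of melanocyte-specific expression suggest that specificity comes from insertion into a mitfa-containing BAC, though the record does not describe homology arms. The associated work concerns a double binary transgenic zebrafish model of oncogene activation in melanocytes.
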