Features (pLannotate 1.2.2; 28 found; start..end, strand, type, name):
     52..846     +  CDS            NeoR/KanR: aminoglycoside phosphotransferase from Tn5; aph(3')-II (or nptII); confers resistance to neomycin, kanamycin, and G418 (Geneticin®)
    853..901     +  polyA_signal   HSV TK poly(A) signal: herpes simplex virus thymidine kinase polyadenylation signal (Cole and Stacy, 1985)
    926..959     -  protein_bind   FRT (minimal): supports FLP-mediated excision but not integration (Turan and Bode, 2011) FLP recombinase from the Saccharomyces cerevisiae 2μ plasmid
    983..1022    -  rep_origin     SV40 ori (fragment): SV40 origin of replication
   1249..1267    -  promoter       SP6 promoter: promoter for bacteriophage SP6 RNA polymerase
   1309..1325    -  protein_bind   lac operator: The lac repressor binds to the lac operator to inhibit transcription in E. coli. This inhibition can be relieved by adding lactose or isopropyl-β-D-thiogalactopyranoside (IPTG). lac repressor encoded by lacI
   1333..1363    -  promoter       lac promoter: promoter for the E. coli lac operon
   1378..1399    -  protein_bind   CAP binding site: CAP binding activates transcription in the presence of cAMP. E. coli catabolite activator protein
   1412..1504    -  CDS            lacI (fragment): lac repressor; lacI; The lac repressor binds to the lac operator to inhibit transcription in E. coli. This inhibition can be relieved by adding lactose or isopropyl-β-D-thiogalactopyranoside (IPTG).
   1687..2275    -  rep_origin     ori: high-copy-number ColE1/pMB1/pBR322/pUC origin of replication
   2446..3306    -  CDS            AmpR: β-lactamase; bla; confers resistance to ampicillin, carbenicillin, and related antibiotics
   3307..3323    -  promoter       AmpR promoter (fragment): bla
   3327..4118    -  CDS            neo: KKA2_KLEPN - Also known as kan, nptII. Experimental evidence at protein level: Swiss-Prot protein existence level 1. Resistance to kanamycin, neomycin, paromomycin, ribostamycin, butirosin and gentamicin B. From Klebsiella pneumoniae.
   4150..4449    -  CDS            tnpA (fragment): TN5P_ECOLX - Also known as tnp. Experimental evidence at protein level: Swiss-Prot protein existence level 1. Mediates transposition of transposon Tn5 by a 'cut and paste' mechanism. First, the monomeric transposase binds the 19 bp inverted DNA repeats flanking the transposon. Then, dimerization of the DNA- bound transposase creates a synaptic DNA complex. After nicking of the first DNA strand, excision of the transposon proceeds through a series of intermediates. The transposase then mediates the insertion of the transposon at a new site by strand transfer. The activity of the wild- type tran
   4462..4890    -  rep_origin     f1 ori (sequence partly withheld): f1 bacteriophage origin of replication; arrow indicates direction of (+) strand synthesis
   4894..5051    -  CDS            lacZα (fragment): LacZα fragment of β-galactosidase; lacZ fragment
   5054..5072    +  promoter       T7 promoter: promoter for bacteriophage T7 RNA polymerase
   5338..5589    +  CDS            LexA BD: DNA-binding domain of E. coli LexA; lexA (truncated); binds the 16-bp palindromic sequence 5'-CTGTATATATATACAG-3'
   5611..6447    +  CDS            PGR (fragment): PRGR_SHEEP - Also known as NR3C3. Experimental evidence at transcript level: Swiss-Prot protein existence level 2. The steroid hormones and their receptors are involved in the regulation of eukaryotic gene expression and affect cellular proliferation and differentiation in target tissues. Transcriptional activator of several progesteron-dependent promoters in a variety of cell types. Involved in activation of SRC-dependent MAPK signaling on hormone stimulation. From Ovis aries (Sheep).
   6880..7251    +  CDS            RelA (p65) AD: transcriptional activation domain of human RelA, also known as p65 (O'Shea and Perkins, 2008)
   7267..7316    +  CDS            T2A (fragment): 2A peptide from Thosea asigna virus capsid protein Eukaryotic ribosomes fail to insert a peptide bond between the Gly and Pro residues, yielding separate polypeptides.
   7332..8049    +  CDS            mCerulean (fragment): enhanced monomeric variant of CFP (Rizzo et al., 2004) mammalian codon-optimized
   8101..8222    -  polyA_signal   SV40 poly(A) signal: SV40 polyadenylation signal
   8245..8313    -  CDS            large T antigen (fragment): large T antigen from SV40 (simian virus 40)
   8346..8393    -  protein_bind   FRT: FLP-mediated recombination occurs in the 8-bp core sequence TCTAGAAA (Turan and Bode, 2011). FLP recombinase from the Saccharomyces cerevisiae 2μ plasmid
   8403..8458    -  CDS            lacZα (fragment): LacZα fragment of β-galactosidase; lacZ fragment
   8487..8591    +  promoter       AmpR promoter: bla
   8593..12      +  promoter       SV40 promoter (fragment) (across the origin): SV40 enhancer and early promoter
>Addgene plasmid #110201 | pCR-II-TOPO-mitfa_LexPR-2A-Cerulean-SV40pA-FRT-Kan-FRT: Sequences, | addgene full sequence | sequence record 224099 | Addgene NGS Result
TAACCATAGTCCGCAAAGATCGATCAAGAGACAGGATGAGGATCGTTTCGCATGATTGAACAAGATGGAT
TGCACGCAGGTTCTCCGGCCGCTTGGGTGGAGAGGCTATTCGGCTATGACTGGGCACAACAGACAATCGG
CTGCTCTGATGCCGCCGTGTTCCGGCTGTCAGCGCAGGGGCGCCCGGTTCTTTTTGTCAAGACCGACCTG
TCCGGTGCCCTGAATGAACTGCAAGACGAGGCAGCGCGGCTATCGTGGCTGGCCACGACGGGCGTTCCTT
GCGCAGCTGTGCTCGACGTTGTCACTGAAGCGGGAAGGGACTGGCTGCTATTGGGCGAAGTGCCGGGGCA
GGATCTCCTGTCATCTCACCTTGCTCCTGCCGAGAAAGTATCCATCATGGCTGATGCAATGCGGCGGCTG
CATACGCTTGATCCGGCTACCTGCCCATTCGACCACCAAGCGAAACATCGCATCGAGCGAGCACGTACTC
GGATGGAAGCCGGTCTTGTCGATCAGGATGATCTGGACGAAGAGCATCAGGGGCTCGCGCCAGCCGAACT
GTTCGCCAGGCTCAAGGCGAGCATGCCCGACGGCGAGGATCTCGTCGTGACCCATGGCGATGCCTGCTTG
CCGAATATCATGGTGGAAAATGGCCGCTTTTCTGGATTCATCGACTGTGGCCGGCTGGGTGTGGCGGACC
GCTATCAGGACATAGCGTTGGCTACCCGTGATATTGCTGAAGAGCTTGGCGGCGAATGGGCTGACCGCTT
CCTCGTGCTTTACGGTATCGCCGCTCCCGATTCGCAGCGCATCGCCTTCTATCGCCTTCTTGACGAGTTC
TTCTGAGGGGATCGGCAATAAAAAGACAGAATAAAACGCACGGGTGTTGGGTCGTTTGTTCGGATCCGAG
CTTCAAAAGCGCTCTGAAGTTCCTATACTTTCTAGAGAATAGGAACTTCGGAATAGTAACTTCTCCATGG
TAGCCTCCAAAAAAGCCTCCTCACTACTTCTGGAAAAGCTCAATCAGTGAGATGGGATTTTGTGTGTTAA
CCTTGAAGAAAAATATTCTTTAACACATATTAAGACGTAAGCAGATTAGAATATTCATTTAATCTTCTGT
ATGTTTGCATGCTTGCATATTTATAGACTGAGCGGTTATAAAATACGTAAAGGGCGAATTCCAGCACACT
GGCGGCCGTTACTAGTGGATCCGAGCTCGGTACCAAGCTTGATGCATAGCTTGAGTATTCTATAGTGTCA
CCTAAATAGCTTGGCGTAATCATGGTCATAGCTGTTTCCTGTGTGAAATTGTTATCCGCTCACAATTCCA
CACAACATACGAGCCGGAAGCATAAAGTGTAAAGCCTGGGGTGCCTAATGAGTGAGCTAACTCACATTAA
TTGCGTTGCGCTCACTGCCCGCTTTCCAGTCGGGAAACCTGTCGTGCCAGCTGCATTAATGAATCGGCCA
ACGCGCGGGGAGAGGCGGTTTGCGTATTGGGCGCTCTTCCGCTTCCTCGCTCACTGACTCGCTGCGCTCG
GTCGTTCGGCTGCGGCGAGCGGTATCAGCTCACTCAAAGGCGGTAATACGGTTATCCACAGAATCAGGGG
ATAACGCAGGAAAGAACATGTGAGCAAAAGGCCAGCAAAAGGCCAGGAACCGTAAAAAGGCCGCGTTGCT
GGCGTTTTTCCATAGGCTCCGCCCCCCTGACGAGCATCACAAAAATCGACGCTCAAGTCAGAGGTGGCGA
AACCCGACAGGACTATAAAGATACCAGGCGTTTCCCCCTGGAAGCTCCCTCGTGCGCTCTCCTGTTCCGA
CCCTGCCGCTTACCGGATACCTGTCCGCCTTTCTCCCTTCGGGAAGCGTGGCGCTTTCTCATAGCTCACG
CTGTAGGTATCTCAGTTCGGTGTAGGTCGTTCGCTCCAAGCTGGGCTGTGTGCACGAACCCCCCGTTCAG
CCCGACCGCTGCGCCTTATCCGGTAACTATCGTCTTGAGTCCAACCCGGTAAGACACGACTTATCGCCAC
TGGCAGCAGCCACTGGTAACAGGATTAGCAGAGCGAGGTATGTAGGCGGTGCTACAGAGTTCTTGAAGTG
GTGGCCTAACTACGGCTACACTAGAAGAACAGTATTTGGTATCTGCGCTCTGCTGAAGCCAGTTACCTTC
GGAAAAAGAGTTGGTAGCTCTTGATCCGGCAAACAAACCACCGCTGGTAGCGGTGGTTTTTTTGTTTGCA
AGCAGCAGATTACGCGCAGAAAAAAAGGATCTCAAGAAGATCCTTTGATCTTTTCTACGGGGTCTGACGC
TCAGTGGAACGAAAACTCACGTTAAGGGATTTTGGTCATGAGATTATCAAAAAGGATCTTCACCTAGATC
CTTTTAAATTAAAAATGAAGTTTTAAATCAATCTAAAGTATATATGAGTAAACTTGGTCTGACAGTTACC
AATGCTTAATCAGTGAGGCACCTATCTCAGCGATCTGTCTATTTCGTTCATCCATAGTTGCCTGACTCCC
CGTCGTGTAGATAACTACGATACGGGAGGGCTTACCATCTGGCCCCAGTGCTGCAATGATACCGCGAGAC
CCACGCTCACCGGCTCCAGATTTATCAGCAATAAACCAGCCAGCCGGAAGGGCCGAGCGCAGAAGTGGTC
CTGCAACTTTATCCGCCTCCATCCAGTCTATTAATTGTTGCCGGGAAGCTAGAGTAAGTAGTTCGCCAGT
TAATAGTTTGCGCAACGTTGTTGCCATTGCTACAGGCATCGTGGTGTCACGCTCGTCGTTTGGTATGGCT
TCATTCAGCTCCGGTTCCCAACGATCAAGGCGAGTTACATGATCCCCCATGTTGTGCAAAAAAGCGGTTA
GCTCCTTCGGTCCTCCGATCGTTGTCAGAAGTAAGTTGGCCGCAGTGTTATCACTCATGGTTATGGCAGC
ACTGCATAATTCTCTTACTGTCATGCCATCCGTAAGATGCTTTTCTGTGACTGGTGAGTACTCAACCAAG
TCATTCTGAGAATAGTGTATGCGGCGACCGAGTTGCTCTTGCCCGGCGTCAATACGGGATAATACCGCGC
CACATAGCAGAACTTTAAAAGTGCTCATCATTGGAAAACGTTCTTCGGGGCGAAAACTCTCAAGGATCTT
ACCGCTGTTGAGATCCAGTTCGATGTAACCCACTCGTGCACCCAACTGATCTTCAGCATCTTTTACTTTC
ACCAGCGTTTCTGGGTGAGCAAAAACAGGAAGGCAAAATGCCGCAAAAAAGGGAATAAGGGCGACACGGA
AATGTTGAATACTCATACTCTTCCTTTTTCAATTCAGAAGAACTCGTCAAGAAGGCGATAGAAGGCGATG
CGCTGCGAATCGGGAGCGGCGATACCGTAAAGCACGAGGAAGCGGTCAGCCCATTCGCCGCCAAGCTCTT
CAGCAATATCACGGGTAGCCAACGCTATGTCCTGATAGCGGTCCGCCACACCCAGCCGGCCACAGTCGAT
GAATCCAGAAAAGCGGCCATTTTCCACCATGATATTCGGCAAGCAGGCATCGCCATGGGTCACGACGAGA
TCCTCGCCGTCGGGCATGCGCGCCTTGAGCCTGGCGAACAGTTCGGCTGGCGCGAGCCCCTGATGCTCTT
CGTCCAGATCATCCTGATCGACAAGACCGGCTTCCATCCGAGTACGTGCTCGCTCGATGCGATGTTTCGC
TTGGTGGTCGAATGGGCAGGTAGCCGGATCAAGCGTATGCAGCCGCCGCATTGCATCAGCCATGATGGAT
ACTTTCTCGGCAGGAGCAAGGTGGGATGACAGGAGATCCTGCCCCGGCACTTCGCCCAATAGCAGCCAGT
CCCTTCCCGCTTCAGTGACAACGTCGAGCACAGCTGCGCAAGGAACGCCCGTCGTGGCCAGCCACGATAG
CCGCGCTGCCTCGTCCTGCAGTTCATTCAGGGCACCGGACAGGTCGGTCTTGACAAAAAGAACCGGGCGC
CCCTGCGCTGACAGCCGGAACACGGCGGCATCAGAGCAGCCGATTGTCTGTTGTGCCCAGTCATAGCCGA
ATAGCCTCTCCACCCAAGCGGCCGGAGAACCTGCGTGCAATCCATCTTGTTCAATCATGCGAAACGATCC
TCATCCTGTCTCTTGATCAGATCTTGATCCCCTGCGCCATCAGATCCTTGGCGGCAAGAAAGCCATCCAG
TTTACTTTGCAGGGCTTCCCAACCTTACCAGAGGGCGCCCCAGCTGGCAATTCCGGTTCGCTTGCTGTCC
ATAAAACCGCCCAGTCTAGCTATCGCCATGTAAGCCCACTGCAAGCTACCTGCTTTCTCTTTGCGCTTGC
GTTTTCCCTTGTCCAGATAGCCCAGTAGCTGACATTCATCCGGGGTCAGCACCGTTTCTGCGGACTGGCT
TTCTACGTGTTCCGCTTCCTTTAGCAGCCCTTGCGCCCTGAATTTTGTTAAAATTCGCGTTAAATTTTTG
TTAAATCAGCTCATTTTTTAACCAATAGGCCGAAATCGGCAAAATCCCTTATAAATCAAAAGAATAGACC
GAGATAGGGT
[37 nt withheld, positions 4561-4597]
AAAGAACGTGGACTCCAACGTCAAAGG
[49 nt withheld, positions 4625-4673]
T
[91 nt withheld, positions 4675-4765]
G
[124 nt withheld, positions 4767-4890]
CCATTCGCCATTCAGGCTGCGCAACTGTTGGGAAGGGCGATCGGTGCGGGCCTCTTCGCTATTACGCCAG
CTGGCGAAAGGGGGATGTGCTGCAAGGCGATTAAGTTGGGTAACGCCAGGGTTTTCCCAGTCACGACGTT
GTAAAACGACGGCCAGTGAATTGTAATACGACTCACTATAGGGCGAATTGGGCCCTCTAGATGCATGCTC
GAGCGGCCGCCAGTGTGATGGATATCTGCAGAATTCGCCCTTTACGTAAAAAAAACAATATGAGAAGAGC
AATCCCCTCCCACCCCCTTAAATACATTTTGTGTCTTTTCTTTGGCATTGACATCTTCAGCTGGCCAAGA
CGACTGGTCAGTTCTTGCACATCACCTAAATTCACAAAGGGAATACTTTTTTGAAGCTAACACATAGTTG
AACATGGCACCCAAGAAGAAGAGGAAGATGAAAGCGTTAACGGCCAGGCAACAAGAGGTGTTTGATCTCA
TCCGTGATCACATCAGCCAGACAGGAATGCCGCCGACGCGTGCGGAAATCGCGCAGCGTTTGGGGTTCCG
TTCCCCAAACGCGGCTGAAGAACATCTGAAGGCGCTGGCACGCAAAGGCGTTATTGAAATTGTTTCCGGC
GCATCACGCGGGATTCGTCTGTTGCAGGAAGAGGAAGAAGGGTTGCCGCTGGTTGGTCGTGTGGCTGCCG
GTGAACCGTCGAGCGCCGGAAAAAAGTTCAATAAAGTCAGAGTTGTGAGAGCACTGGATGCTGTTGCTCT
CCCACAGCCAGTGGGCGTTCCAAATGAAAGCCAAGCCCTAAGCCAGAGATTCACTTTTTCACCTGGTCAA
GACATACAGTTGATTCCACCACTGATCAACCTGTTAATGAGCATTGAACCAGATGTGATCTATGCAGGAC
ATGACAACACAAAACCTGACACCTCCAGTTCTTTGCTGACAAGTCTTAATCAACTAGGCGAGAGGCAACT
TCTTTCAGTAGTCAAGTGGTCTAAATCATTGCCAGGTTTTCGAAACTTACATATTGATGACCAGATAACT
CTCATTCAGTATTCTTGGATGAGCTTAATGGTGTTTGGTCTAGGATGGAGATCCTACAAACACGTCAGTG
GGCAGATGCTGTATTTTGCACCTGATCTAATACTAAATGAACAGCGGATGAAAGAATCATCATTCTATTC
ATTATGCCTTACCATGTGGCAGATCCCACAGGAGTTTGTCAAGCTTCAAGTTAGCCAAGAAGAGTTCCTC
TGTATGAAAGTATTGTTACTTCTTAATACAATTCCTTTGGAAGGGCTACGAAGTCAAACCCAGTTTGAGG
AGATGAGGTCAAGCTACATTAGAGAGCTCATCAAGGCAATTGGTTTGAGGCAAAAAGGAGTTGTGTCGAG
CTCACAGCGTTTCTATCAACTTACAAAACTTCTTGATAACTTGCATGATCTTGTCAAACAACTTCATCTG
TACTGCTTGAATACATTTATCCAGTCCCGGGCACTGAGTGTTGAATTTCCAGAAATGATGTCTGAAGTTA
TTGCTGGGTCGACGCCCATGGAATTCCAGTACCTGCCAGATACAGACGATCGTCACCGGATTGAGGAGAA
ACGTAAAAGGACATATGAGACCTTCAAGAGCATCATGAAGAAGAGTCCTTTCAGCGGACCCACCGACCCC
CGGCCTCCACCTCGACGCATTGCTGTGCCTTCCCGCTCCTCCGCTTCTGTCCCCAAGCCAGCACCCCAGC
CCTATCCCTTTACGTCATCCCTGAGCACCATCAACTATGATGAGTTTCCCACCATGGTGTTTCCTTCTGG
ACAGATCAGCCAGGCCTCGGCCTTGGCCCCGGCCCCTCCCCAAGTCCTGCCCCAGGCTCCAGCCCCTGCC
CCTGCTCCAGCCATGGTATCAGCTCTGGCCCAGGCCCCAGCCCCTGTCCCAGTCCTAGCCCCTGGCCCTC
CTCAAGCTGTGGCCCCACCTGCCCCCAAGCCCACCCAGGCTGGGGAAGGAACGCTGTCAGAGGCCCTGCT
GCAGCTGCAGTTTGATGATGAAGACCTGGGGGCCTTGCTTGGCAACAGCACAGACCCAGCTGTGTTCACA
GACCTGGCATCCGTCGACAACTCCGAGTTTCAGCAGCTGCTGAACCAGGGCATACCTGTGGCCCCTCACA
CAACTGAGCCCATGCTGATGGAGTACCCTGAGGCTATAACTCGCCTAGTGACAGGGGCCCAGAGGCCTCC
GGACCCAGCTCCTGCTCCACTGGGGGCCCCGGGGCTCCCCAATGGCCTCCTTTCTGGAGATGAAGACTTC
TCCTCCATTGCGGACATGGACTTCTCAGCCCTGCTGAGTCAGATCAGCTCCGATATCGGATCAGGAGAGG
GCAGGGGAAGTCTTCTAACATGCGGGGACGTGGAGGAAAATCCCGGGCCCCGGTCGCGATCGGTGAGCAA
GGGCGAGGAGCTGTTCACCGGGGTGGTGCCCATCCTGGTCGAGCTGGACGGCGACGTAAACGGCCACAAG
TTCAGCGTGTCCGGCGAGGGCGAGGGCGATGCCACCTACGGCAAGCTGACCCTGAAGTTCATCTGCACCA
CCGGCAAGCTGCCCGTGCCCTGGCCCACCCTCGTGACCACCCTGACCTGGGGCGTGCAGTGCTTCGCCCG
CTACCCCGACCACATGAAGCAGCACGACTTCTTCAAGTCCGCCATGCCCGAAGGCTACGTCCAGGAGCGC
ACCATCTTCTTCAAAGACGACGGCAACTACAAGACCCGCGCCGAGGTGAAGTTCGAGGGCGACACCCTGG
TGAACCGCATCGAGCTGAAGGGCATCGACTTCAAGGAGGACGGCAACATCCTGGGGCACAAGCTGGAGTA
CAACGCCATCAGCGACAACGTCTATATCACCGCCGACAAGCAGAAGAACGGCATCAAGGCCAACTTCAAG
ATCCGCCACAACATCGAGGACGGCAGCGTGCAGCTCGCCGACCACTACCAGCAGAACACCCCCATCGGCG
ACGGCCCCGTGCTGCTGCCCGACAACCACTACCTGAGCACCCAGTCCAAGCTGAGCAAAGACCCCAACGA
GAAGCGCGATCACATGGTCCTGCTGGAGTTCGTGACCGCCGCCGGGATCACTCTCGGCATGGACGAGCTG
TACAAGTAAAGCGGCCGCGACTCTAGAGTCGGGGCGGCCGGCCGCTTCGAGCAGACATGATAAGATACAT
TGATGAGTTTGGACAAACCACAACTAGAATGCAGTGAAAAAAATGCTTTATTTGTGAAATTTGTGATGCT
ATTGCTTTATTTGTAACCATTATAAGCTGCAATAAACAAGTTAACAACAACAATTGCATTCATTTTATGT
TTCGGGTTCAGGGGGAGGTGTGGGAGGTTTTTTAAAGCAAGTAAAACCTCTACAAATGTGGTAAAATCGA
TAAGGATCCGTCGACCGACCTGCTTGAAGTTCCTATACTTTCTAGAGAATAGGAACTTCGGAATAGGAAC
TTCAAGATCCCCCTGGCGAAAGGGGGATGTGCTGCAAGGCGATTAAGTTGGGTAACGCCAGGGTTTTCGT
CAGGTGGCACTTTTCGGGGAAATGTGCGCGGAACCCCTATTTGTTTATTTTTCTAAATACATTCAAATAT
GTATCCGCTCATGAGACAATAACCCTGATAAATGCTTCAATAATATTGAAAAAGGAAGAGTCCTGAGGCG
GAAAGAACCAGCTGTGGAATGTGTGTCAGTTAGGGTGTGGAAAGTCCCCAGGCTCCCCAGCAGGCAGAAG
TATGCAAAGCATGCATCTCAATTAGTCAGCAACCAGGTGTGGAAAGTCCCCAGGCTCCCCAGCAGGCAGA
AGTATGCAAAGCATGCATCTCAATTAGTCAG
